Addgene plasmid #137099: pL2-(GGS)4GSG
Purpose: iFLinkC Linker cloning
Depositing lab: Viktor Stein. Depositing organization: Technische Universitaet Darmstadt. Publication: iFLinkC: an iterative functional linker cloning strategy for the combinatorial assembly and recombination of linker peptides with functional domains. Grawe A, Ranglack J, Weyrich A, Stein V. Nucleic Acids Res. 2020 Jan 11. pii: 5700546. doi: 10.1093/nar/gkz1210. PubMed 31925441.
Backbone
  Vector backbone: pL2
  Vector type: Synthetic Biology
Growth in bacteria
  Bacterial resistance: Kanamycin, 50 μg/mL
  Growth temperature: 37°C
  Growth strain: DH5alpha
  Copy number: High Copy
Gene/Insert
  Gene/Insert name: (GGS)4GSG (alt names: Flexible: GS-rich Linker (15); GS15)
  Species: Synthetic
  Cloning method: Unknown
Terms and licenses: Academic/Nonprofit Terms; Industry Terms: Not Available to Industry
How to cite: pL2-(GGS)4GSG was a gift from Viktor Stein (Addgene plasmid # 137099 ; http://n2t.net/addgene:137099 ; RRID:Addgene_137099)
