[The description below was written by a language model from this plasmid's Addgene catalogue record and pLannotate feature annotations shown in this document.]
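Description:
pL2-(GGS)4GSG is a small (about 2 kb) bacterial cloning plasmid in the synthetic biology category, built on the pL2 backbone and serving as a linker-donor part for the iFLinkC (iterative functional linker cloning) system. It is maintained in E. coli at high copy, consistent with the annotated ColE1/pUC-type origin of replication, and is selected with kanamycin through an aph(3')-Ia aminoglycoside phosphotransferase gene (KanR). The automated annotation also picks up short fragments matching an RSF origin, rop and the AmpR promoter. These are only partial matches, so they are most likely sequence remnants or incidental similarities rather than functional elements.

The payload is a synthetic 15-residue flexible linker rich in glycine and serine, made of four GGS repeats followed by GSG and also referred to as GS15. Linkers of this type are commonly placed between protein domains to provide a flexible, unstructured spacer that lets the joined domains move relatively independently. The linker is too short to be recognised by the annotation software and does not appear in the feature table. The record likewise does not state any promoter driving it, the restriction sites flanking it, or the cloning method used to insert it. This fits a storage or donor plasmid rather than an expression construct. According to the stated purpose, the plasmid supplies this linker as a module for iFLinkC, a strategy for the combinatorial assembly and recombination of linker peptides with functional protein domains, which allows fusion proteins with varied linker composition and length to be built and screened.
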