Features (pLannotate 1.2.2; 5 found; start..end, strand, type, name):
     36..95      +  rep_origin     RSF ori (fragment): Plasmids containing the RSF 1030 origin of replication can be propagated in E. coli cells that contain additional plasmids with compatible origins.
    271..305     -  CDS            rop (fragment): Rop protein, which maintains plasmids at low copy number; rop
    400..457     +  promoter       AmpR promoter (fragment): bla
    466..1281    -  CDS            KanR: aminoglycoside phosphotransferase; aph(3')-Ia; confers resistance to kanamycin in bacteria or G418 (Geneticin®) in eukaryotes
   1409..1996    +  rep_origin     ori: high-copy-number ColE1/pMB1/pBR322/pUC origin of replication
>Addgene plasmid #137099 | pL2-(GGS)4GSG | addgene full sequence | sequence record 272111 | Addgene NGS Result
GCGGCCTTTTTACGGTTCCTGGCCTTTTGCTGGCCTTTTGCTCACATGTTCTTTCCTGCGTTATCCCCTG
ATTCTGTGGATAACCGTATTACCGCCAATTGGCTCGCCGCAGCCGAACGACCGAGCGCAGCGAGTCACCC
GAAGACCATTTTGGACGCCAGCAGTGGGTGGATCCGGAGGTAGCGGTGGAAGTGGAGGATCTGGATCAGG
GCATTGCATCCAGCCCCGAGCAAAAGGAGACCCCTGACTAGTCTCCGGGAGCTGCATGTGTCAGAGGTTT
TCACCGTCATCACCGAAACGCGCGACACGAAAGGGCCTCGTGATACGCCTATTTTTATAGGTTAATGTCA
TGATAATAATGGTTTCTTAGACGTCAGGTGGCCTTTTCGGGGAAATGTGCGCGGAACCCCTATTTGTTTA
TTTTTCTAAATACATTCAAATATGTATCCGCTCATGAATTAATTCTTAGAAAAACTCATCGAGCATCAAA
TGAAACTGCAATTTATTCATATCAGGATTATCAATACCATATTTTTGAAAAAGCCGTTTCTGTAATGAAG
GAGAAAACTCACCGAGGCAGTTCCATAGGATGGCAAGATCCTGGTATCGGTCTGCGATTCCGACTCGTCC
AACATCAATACAACCTATTAATTTCCCCTCGTCAAAAATAAGGTTATCAAGTGAGAAATCACCATGAGTG
ACGACTGAATCCGGTGAGAATGGCAAAAGTTTATGCATTTCTTTCCAGACTTGTTCAACAGGCCAGCCAT
TACGCTCGTCATCAAAATCACTCGCATCAACCAAACCGTTATTCATTCGTGATTGCGCCTGAGCCAGACG
AAATACGCGGTCGCTGTTAAAAGGACAATTACAAACAGGAATCGAATGCAACCGGCGCAGGAACACCGCC
AGCGCATCAACAATATTTTCACCTGAATCAGGATATTCTTCTAATACCTGGAATGCTGTTTTCCCTGGGA
TCGCCGTGGTGAGTAACCATGCATCATCAGGAGTACGGATAAAATGCTTGATGGTCGGAAGAGGCATAAA
TTCCGTCAGCCAGTTTAGTCTGACCATCTCATCTGTAACATCATTGGCAACGCTACCTTTGCCATGTTTC
AGAAACAACTCTGGCGCATCGGGCTTCCCATACAATCGATAGATTGTCGCACCTGATTGCCCGACATTAT
CGCGAGCCCATTTATACCCATATAAATCAGCATCCATGTTGGAATTTAATCGCGGCCTAGAGCAAGACGT
TTCCCGTTGAATATGGCTCATAACACCCCTTGTATTACTGTTTATGTAAGCAGACAGTTTTATTGTGAAT
TCTCATGACCAAAATCCCTTAACGTGAGTTTTCGTTCCACTGAGCGTCAGACCCCGTAGAAAAGATCAAA
GGATCTTCTTGAGATCCTTTTTTTCTGCGCGTAATCTGCTGCTTGCAAACAAAAAAACCACCGCTACCAG
CGGTGGTTTGTTTGCCGGATCAAGAGCTACCAACTCTTTTTCCGAAGGTAACTGGCTTCAGCAGAGCGCA
GATACCAAATACTGTTCTTCTAGTGTAGCCGTAGTTAGGCCACCACTTCAAGAACTCTGTAGCACCGCCT
ACATACCTCGCTCTGCTAATCCTGTTACCAGTGGCTGCTGCCAGTGGCGATAAGTCGTGTCTTACCGGGT
TGGACTCAAGACGATAGTTACCGGATAAGGCGCAGCGGTCGGGCTGAACGGGGGGTTCGTGCACACAGCC
CAGCTTGGAGCGAACGACCTACACCGAACTGAGATACCTACAGCGTGAGCTATGAGAAAGCGCCACGCTT
CCCGAAGGGAGAAAGGCGGACAGGTATCCGGTAAGCGGCAGGGTCGGAACAGGAGAGCGCACGAGGGAGC
TTCCAGGGGGAAACGCCTGGTATCTTTATAGTCCTGTCGGGTTTCGCCACCTCTGACTTGAGCGTCGATT
TTTGTGATCTCGTCAGGGGGGCGGAGCCTATGGAAAAACGCCAGCAAC
